>Addgene plasmid #213001 | pBOBI TP53 S46A | addgene full sequence | sequence record 424314 | Addgene NGS Result
TCAATGGGTGGAGTATTTACGGTAAACTGCCCACTTGGCAGTACATCAAGTGTATCATATGCCAAGTACG
CCCCCTATTGACGTCAATGACGGTAAATGGCCCGCCTGGCATTATGCCCAGTACATGACCTTATGGGACT
TTCCTACTTGGCAGTACATCTACGTATTAGTCATCGCTATTACCATGGTGATGCGGTTTTGGCAGTACAT
CAATGGGCGTGGATAGCGGTTTGACTCACGGGGATTTCCAAGTCTCCACCCCATTGACGTCAATGGGAGT
TTGTTTTGGCACCAAAATCAACGGGACTTTCCAAAATGTCGTAACAACTCCGCCCCATTGACGCAAATGG
GCGGTAGGCGTGTACGGTGGGAGGTCTATATAAGCAGCGCGTTTTGCCTGTACTGGGTCTCTCTGGTTAG
ACCAGATCTGAGCCTGGGAGCTCTCTGGCTAACTAGGGAACCCACTGCTTAAGCCTCAATAAAGCTTGCC
TTGAGTGCTTCAAGTAGTGTGTGCCCGTCTGTTGTGTGACTCTGGTAACTAGAGATCCCTCAGACCCTTT
TAGTCAGTGTGGAAAATCTCTAGCAGTGGCGCCCGAACAGGGACTTGAAAGCGAAAGGGAAACCAGAGGA
GCTCTCTCGACGCAGGACTCGGCTTGCTGAAGCGCGCACGGCAAGAGGCGAGGGGCGGCGACTGGTGAGT
ACGCCAAAAATTTTGACTAGCGGAGGCTAGAAGGAGAGAGATGGGTGCGAGAGCGTCAGTATTAAGCGGG
GGAGAATTAGATCGCGATGGGAAAAAATTCGGTTAAGGCCAGGGGGAAAGAAAAAATATAAATTAAAACA
TATAGTATGGGCAAGCAGGGAGCTAGAACGATTCGCAGTTAATCCTGGCCTGTTAGAAACATCAGAAGGC
TGTAGACAAATACTGGGACAGCTACAACCATCCCTTCAGACAGGATCAGAAGAACTTAGATCATTATATA
ATACAGTAGCAACCCTCTATTGTGTGCATCAAAGGATAGAGATAAAAGACACCAAGGAAGCTTTAGACAA
GATAGAGGAAGAGCAAAACAAAAGTAAGACCACCGCACAGCAAGCGGCCGCTGATCTTCAGACCTGGAGG
AGGAGATATGAGGGACAATTGGAGAAGTGAATTATATAAATATAAAGTAGTAAAAATTGAACCATTAGGA
GTAGCACCCACCAAGGCAAAGAGAAGAGTGGTGCAGAGAGAAAAAAGAGCAGTGGGAATAGGAGCTTTGT
TCCTTGGGTTCTTGGGAGCAGCAGGAAGCACTATGGGCGCAGCGTCAATGACGCTGACGGTACAGGCCAG
ACAATTATTGTCTGGTATAGTGCAGCAGCAGAACAATTTGCTGAGGGCTATTGAGGCGCAACAGCATCTG
TTGCAACTCACAGTCTGGGGCATCAAGCAGCTCCAGGCAAGAATCCTGGCTGTGGAAAGATACCTAAAGG
ATCAACAGCTCCTGGGGATTTGGGGTTGCTCTGGAAAACTCATTTGCACCACTGCTGTGCCTTGGAATGC
TAGTTGGAGTAATAAATCTCTGGAACAGATTTGGAATCACACGACCTGGATGGAGTGGGACAGAGAAATT
AACAATTACACAAGCTTAATACACTCCTTAATTGAAGAATCGCAAAACCAGCAAGAAAAGAATGAACAAG
AATTATTGGAATTAGATAAATGGGCAAGTTTGTGGAATTGGTTTAACATAACAAATTGGCTGTGGTATAT
AAAATTATTCATAATGATAGTAGGAGGCTTGGTAGGTTTAAGAATAGTTTTTGCTGTACTTTCTATAGTG
AATAGAGTTAGGCAGGGATATTCACCATTATCGTTTCAGACCCACCTCCCAACCCCGAGGGGACCCGACA
GGCCCGAAGGAATAGAAGAAGAAGGTGGAGAGAGAGACAGAGACAGATCCATTCGATTAGTGAACGGATC
AACTTTTAAAAGAAAAGGGGGGATTGGGGGGTACAGTGCAGGGGAAAGAATAGTAGACATAATAGCAACA
GACATACAAACTAAAGAATTACAAAAACAAATTACAAAATTCAAAATTTTATCGATAAGCTTGGGAGTTC
CGCGTTACATAACTTACGGTAAATGGCCCGCCTGGCTGACCGCCCAACGACCCCCGCCCATTGACGTCAA
TAATGACGTATGTTCCCATAGTAACGCCAATAGGGACTTTCCATTGACGTCAATGGGTGGAGTATTTACG
GTAAACTGCCCACTTGGCAGTACATCAAGTGTATCATATGCCAAGTACGCCCCCTATTGACGTCAATGAC
GGTAAATGGCCCGCCTGGCATTATGCCCAGTACATGACCTTATGGGACTTTCCTACTTGGCAGTACATCT
ACGTATTAGTCATCGCTATTACCATGGTGATGCGGTTTTGGCAGTACATCAATGGGCGTGGATAGCGGTT
TGACTCACGGGGATTTCCAAGTCTCCACCCCATTGACGTCAATGGGAGTTTGTTTTGGCACCAAAATCAA
CGGGACTTTCCAAAATGTCGTAACAACTCCGCCCCATTGACGCAAATGGGCGGTAGGCGTGTACGGTGGG
AGGTCTATATAAGCAGAGCTCGTTTAGTGAACCGTCAGATCGCCTGGAGACGCCATCCACGCTGTTTTGA
CCTCCATAGAAGACACCGACTGAGCTCCTTAAGGTTAACTCTAGAGAATTCGGATCCATGGAGGAGCCGC
AGTCAGATCCTAGCGTCGAGCCCCCTCTGAGTCAGGAAACATTTTCAGACCTATGGAAACTACTTCCTGA
AAACAACGTTCTGTCCCCCTTGCCGTCCCAAGCAATGGATGATTTGATGCTGGCCCCGGACGATATTGAA
CAATGGTTCACTGAAGACCCAGGTCCAGATGAAGCTCCCAGAATGCCAGAGGCTGCTCCCCCCGTGGCCC
CTGCACCAGCAGCTCCTACACCGGCGGCCCCTGCACCAGCCCCCTCCTGGCCCCTGTCATCTTCTGTCCC
TTCCCAGAAAACCTACCAGGGCAGCTACGGTTTCCGTCTGGGCTTCTTGCATTCTGGGACAGCCAAGTCT
GTGACTTGCACGTACTCCCCTGCCCTCAACAAGATGTTTTGCCAACTGGCCAAGACCTGCCCTGTGCAGC
TGTGGGTTGATTCCACACCCCCGCCCGGCACCCGCGTCCGCGCCATGGCCATCTACAAGCAGTCACAGCA
CATGACGGAGGTTGTGAGGCGCTGCCCCCACCATGAGCGCTGCTCAGATAGCGATGGTCTGGCCCCTCCT
CAGCATCTTATCCGAGTGGAAGGAAATTTGCGTGTGGAGTATTTGGATGACAGAAACACTTTTCGACATA
GTGTGGTGGTGCCCTATGAGCCGCCTGAGGTTGGCTCTGACTGTACCACCATCCACTACAACTACATGTG
TAACAGTTCCTGCATGGGCGGCATGAACCGGAGGCCCATCCTCACCATCATCACACTGGAAGACTCCAGT
GGTAATCTACTGGGACGGAACAGCTTTGAGGTGCGTGTTTGTGCCTGTCCTGGGAGAGACCGGCGCACAG
AGGAGGAGAATCTCCGCAAGAAAGGGGAGCCTCACCACGAGCTGCCCCCAGGGAGCACTAAGCGAGCACT
GCCCAACAACACCAGCTCCTCTCCCCAGCCAAAGAAGAAACCACTGGATGGAGAATATTTCACCCTTCAG
ATCCGTGGGCGTGAGCGCTTCGAGATGTTCCGAGAGCTGAATGAGGCCTTGGAACTCAAGGATGCCCAGG
CTGGGAAGGAGCCAGGGGGGAGCAGGGCTCACTCCAGCCACCTGAAGTCCAAAAAGGGTCAGTCTACCTC
CCGCCATAAAAAACTCATGTTCAAGACAGAAGGGCCTGACTCAGACTGACTCGAGCCATGGAAGCTTGAT
ATCTAACTGACTGAACCGGTGGTACCGAGGAATTAATTCGCTGTCTGCGAGGGCCAGCTGTTGGGGTGAG
TACTCCCTCTCAAAAGCGGGCATGACTTCTGCGCTAAGATTGTCAGTTTCCAAAAACGAGGAGGATTTGA
TATTCACCTGGCCCGCGGTGATGCCTTTGAGGGTGGCCGCGTCCATCTGGTCAGAAAAGACAATCTTTTT
GTTGTCAAGCTTGAGGTGTGGCAGGCTTGAGATCTGGCCATACACTTGAGTGACAATGACATCCACTTTG
CCTTTCTCTCCACAGGTGTCCACTCCCAGGTCCAACTGCAGGTCGAGCATGCATCTAGGGCGGCCAATTC
CGCCGATCCTGGAAAAACATGGAGCAATCACAAGTAGCAATACAGCAGCTACCAATGCTGATTGTGCCTG
GCTAGAAGCACAAGAGGAGGAGGAGGTGGGTTTTCCAGTCACACCTCAGACAATCAACCTCTGGATTACA
AAATTTGTGAAAGATTGACTGGTATTCTTAACTATGTTGCTCCTTTTACGCTATGTGGATACGCTGCTTT
AATGCCTTTGTATCATGCTATTGCTTCCCGTATGGCTTTCATTTTCTCCTCCTTGTATAAATCCTGGTTG
CTGTCTCTTTATGAGGAGTTGTGGCCCGTTGTCAGGCAACGTGGCGTGGTGTGCACTGTGTTTGCTGACG
CAACCCCCACTGGTTGGGGCATTGCCACCACCTGTCAGCTCCTTTCCGGGACTTTCGCTTTCCCCCTCCC
TATTGCCACGGCGGAACTCATCGCCGCCTGCCTTGCCCGCTGCTGGACAGGGGCTCGGCTGTTGGGCACT
GACAATTCCGTGGTGTTGTCGGGGAAGCTGACGTCCTTTCCATGGCTGCTCGCCTGTGTTGCCACCTGGA
TTCTGCGCGGGACGTCCTTCTGCTACGTCCCTTCGGCCCTCAATCCAGCGGACCTTCCTTCCCGCGGCCT
GCTGCCGGCTCTGCGGCCTCTTCCGCGTCTTCGCCTTCGCCCTCAGACGAGTCGGATCTCCCTTTGGGCC
GCCTCCCCGCCTGGAATTCGAGCTCGGTACCTTTAAGACCAATGACTTACAAGGCAGCTGTAGATCTTAG
CCACTTTTTAAAAGAAAAGGGGGGACTGGAAGGGCTAATTCACTCCCAACGAAGACAAGATATCCTTGAT
CTGTGGATCTACCACACACAAGGCTACTTCCCTGATTGGCAGAACTACACACCAGGGCCAGGGATCAGAT
ATCCACTGACCTTTGGATGGTGCTACAAGCTAGTACCAGTTGAGCAAGAGAAGGTAGAAGAAGCCAATGA
AGGAGAGAACACCCGCTTGTTACACCCTGTGAGCCTGCATGGGATGGATGACCCGGAGAGAGAAGTATTA
GAGTGGAGGTTTGACAGCCGCCTAGCATTTCATCACATGGCCCGAGAGCTGCATCCGGACTGTACTGGGT
CTCTCTGGTTAGACCAGATCTGAGCCTGGGAGCTCTCTGGCTAACTAGGGAACCCACTGCTTAAGCCTCA
ATAAAGCTTGCCTTGAGTGCTTCAAGTAGTGTGTGCCCGTCTGTTGTGTGACTCTGGTAACTAGAGATCC
CTCAGACCCTTTTAGTCAGTGTGGAAAATCTCTAGCAGGGCCGCTTTAAACCCGCTGATCAGCCTCGACT
GTGCCTTCTAGTTGCCAGCCATCTGTTGTTTGCCCCTCCCCCGTGCCTTCCTTGACCCTGGAAGGTGCCA
CTCCCACTGTCCTTTCCTAATAAAATGAGGAAATTGCATCGCATTGTCTGAGTAGGTGTCATTCTATTCT
GGGGGGTGGGGTGGGGCAGGACAGCAAGGGGGAGGATTGGGAAGACAATAGCAGGCATGCTGGGGATGCG
GTGGGCTCTATGGCTTCTGAGGCGGAAAGAACCAGCTGGGGCTCTAGGGGGTATCCCC
[124 nt withheld, positions 5869-5992]
C
[91 nt withheld, positions 5994-6084]
A
[49 nt withheld, positions 6086-6134]
CCTTTGACGTTGGAGTCCACGTTCTTT
[37 nt withheld, positions 6162-6198]
ACCCTATCTCGGTCTATTCTTTTGATTTATAAGGGATTTTGCCGATTTCGGCCTATTGGTTAAAAAATGA
GCTGATTTAACAAAAATTTAACGCGAATTAATTCTGTGGAATGTGTGTCAGTTAGGGTGTGGAAAGTCCC
CAGGCTCCCCAGCAGGCAGAAGTATGCAAAGCATGCATCTCAATTAGTCAGCAACCAGGTGTGGAAAGTC
CCCAGGCTCCCCAGCAGGCAGAAGTATGCAAAGCATGCATCTCAATTAGTCAGCAACCATAGTCCCGCCC
CTAACTCCGCCCATCCCGCCCCTAACTCCGCCCAGTTCCGCCCATTCTCCGCCCCATGGCTGACTAATTT
TTTTTATTTATGCAGAGGCCGAGGCCGCCTCTGCCTCTGAGCTATTCCAGAAGTAGTGAGGAGGCTTTTT
TGGAGGCCTAGGCTTTTGCAAAAAGCTCCCGGGAGCTTGTATATCCATTTTCGGATCTGATCAGCACGTG
TTGACAATTAATCATCGGCATAGTATATCGGCATAGTATAATACGACAAGGTGAGGAACTAAACCATGGC
CAAGTTGACCAGTGCCGTTCCGGTGCTCACCGCGCGCGACGTCGCCGGAGCGGTCGAGTTCTGGACCGAC
CGGCTCGGGTTCTCCCGGGACTTCGTGGAGGACGACTTCGCCGGTGTGGTCCGGGACGACGTGACCCTGT
TCATCAGCGCGGTCCAGGACCAGGTGGTGCCGGACAACACCCTGGCCTGGGTGTGGGTGCGCGGCCTGGA
CGAGCTGTACGCCGAGTGGTCGGAGGTCGTGTCCACGAACTTCCGGGACGCCTCCGGGCCGGCCATGACC
GAGATCGGCGAGCAGCCGTGGGGGCGGGAGTTCGCCCTGCGCGACCCGGCCGGCAACTGCGTGCACTTCG
TGGCCGAGGAGCAGGACTGACACGTGCTACGAGATTTCGATTCCACCGCCGCCTTCTATGAAAGGTTGGG
CTTCGGAATCGTTTTCCGGGACGCCGGCTGGATGATCCTCCAGCGCGGGGATCTCATGCTGGAGTTCTTC
GCCCACCCCAACTTGTTTATTGCAGCTTATAATGGTTACAAATAAAGCAATAGCATCACAAATTTCACAA
ATAAAGCATTTTTTTCACTGCATTCTAGTTGTGGTTTGTCCAAACTCATCAATGTATCTTATCATGTCTG
TATACCGTCGACCTCTAGCTAGAGCTTGGCGTAATCATGGTCATAGCTGTTTCCTGTGTGAAATTGTTAT
CCGCTCACAATTCCACACAACATACGAGCCGGAAGCATAAAGTGTAAAGCCTGGGGTGCCTAATGAGTGA
GCTAACTCACATTAATTGCGTTGCGCTCACTGCCCGCTTTCCAGTCGGGAAACCTGTCGTGCCAGCTGCA
TTAATGAATCGGCCAACGCGCGGGGAGAGGCGGTTTGCGTATTGGGCGCTCTTCCGCTTCCTCGCTCACT
GACTCGCTGCGCTCGGTCGTTCGGCTGCGGCGAGCGGTATCAGCTCACTCAAAGGCGGTAATACGGTTAT
CCACAGAATCAGGGGATAACGCAGGAAAGAACATGTGAGCAAAAGGCCAGCAAAAGGCCAGGAACCGTAA
AAAGGCCGCGTTGCTGGCGTTTTTCCATAGGCTCCGCCCCCCTGACGAGCATCACAAAAATCGACGCTCA
AGTCAGAGGTGGCGAAACCCGACAGGACTATAAAGATACCAGGCGTTTCCCCCTGGAAGCTCCCTCGTGC
GCTCTCCTGTTCCGACCCTGCCGCTTACCGGATACCTGTCCGCCTTTCTCCCTTCGGGAAGCGTGGCGCT
TTCTCATAGCTCACGCTGTAGGTATCTCAGTTCGGTGTAGGTCGTTCGCTCCAAGCTGGGCTGTGTGCAC
GAACCCCCCGTTCAGCCCGACCGCTGCGCCTTATCCGGTAACTATCGTCTTGAGTCCAACCCGGTAAGAC
ACGACTTATCGCCACTGGCAGCAGCCACTGGTAACAGGATTAGCAGAGCGAGGTATGTAGGCGGTGCTAC
AGAGTTCTTGAAGTGGTGGCCTAACTACGGCTACACTAGAAGAACAGTATTTGGTATCTGCGCTCTGCTG
AAGCCAGTTACCTTCGGAAAAAGAGTTGGTAGCTCTTGATCCGGCAAACAAACCACCGCTGGTAGCGGTG
GTTTTTTTGTTTGCAAGCAGCAGATTACGCGCAGAAAAAAAGGATCTCAAGAAGATCCTTTGATCTTTTC
TACGGGGTCTGACGCTCAGTGGAACGAAAACTCACGTTAAGGGATTTTGGTCATGAGATTATCAAAAAGG
ATCTTCACCTAGATCCTTTTAAATTAAAAATGAAGTTTTAAATCAATCTAAAGTATATATGAGTAAACTT
GGTCTGACAGTTACCAATGCTTAATCAGTGAGGCACCTATCTCAGCGATCTGTCTATTTCGTTCATCCAT
AGTTGCCTGACTCCCCGTCGTGTAGATAACTACGATACGGGAGGGCTTACCATCTGGCCCCAGTGCTGCA
ATGATACCGCGAGACCCACGCTCACCGGCTCCAGATTTATCAGCAATAAACCAGCCAGCCGGAAGGGCCG
AGCGCAGAAGTGGTCCTGCAACTTTATCCGCCTCCATCCAGTCTATTAATTGTTGCCGGGAAGCTAGAGT
AAGTAGTTCGCCAGTTAATAGTTTGCGCAACGTTGTTGCCATTGCTACAGGCATCGTGGTGTCACGCTCG
TCGTTTGGTATGGCTTCATTCAGCTCCGGTTCCCAACGATCAAGGCGAGTTACATGATCCCCCATGTTGT
GCAAAAAAGCGGTTAGCTCCTTCGGTCCTCCGATCGTTGTCAGAAGTAAGTTGGCCGCAGTGTTATCACT
CATGGTTATGGCAGCACTGCATAATTCTCTTACTGTCATGCCATCCGTAAGATGCTTTTCTGTGACTGGT
GAGTACTCAACCAAGTCATTCTGAGAATAGTGTATGCGGCGACCGAGTTGCTCTTGCCCGGCGTCAATAC
GGGATAATACCGCGCCACATAGCAGAACTTTAAAAGTGCTCATCATTGGAAAACGTTCTTCGGGGCGAAA
ACTCTCAAGGATCTTACCGCTGTTGAGATCCAGTTCGATGTAACCCACTCGTGCACCCAACTGATCTTCA
GCATCTTTTACTTTCACCAGCGTTTCTGGGTGAGCAAAAACAGGAAGGCAAAATGCCGCAAAAAAGGGAA
TAAGGGCGACACGGAAATGTTGAATACTCATACTCTTCCTTTTTCAATATTATTGAAGCATTTATCAGGG
TTATTGTCTCATGAGCGGATACATATTTGAATGTATTTAGAAAAATAAACAAATAGGGGTTCCGCGCACA
TTTCCCCGAAAAGTGCCACCTGACGTCGACGGATCGGGAGATCTCCCGATCCCCTATGGTGCACTCTCAG
TACAATCTGCTCTGATGCCGCATAGTTAAGCCAGTATCTGCTCCCTGCTTGTGTGTTGGAGGTCGCTGAG
TAGTGCGCGAGCAAAATTTAAGCTACAACAAGGCAAGGCTTGACCGACAATTGCATGAAGAATCTGCTTA
GGGTTAGGCGTTTTGCGCTGCTTCGCGATGTACGGGCCAGATATACGCGTTGACATTGATTATTGACTAG
TTATTAATAGTAATCAATTACGGGGTCATTAGTTCATAGCCCATATATGGAGTTCCGCGTTACATAACTT
ACGGTAAATGGCCCGCCTGGCTGACCGCCCAACGACCCCCGCCCATTGACGTCAATAATGACGTATGTTC
CCATAGTAACGCCAATAGGGACTTTCCATTGACG
Features (pLannotate 1.2.2; 33 found; start..end, strand, type, name):
    188..387     +  promoter       CMV promoter: human cytomegalovirus (CMV) immediate early promoter
    405..585     +  LTR            5' LTR (truncated): truncated 5' long terminal repeat (LTR) from HIV-1
    632..757     +  misc_feature   HIV-1 Ψ: packaging signal of human immunodeficiency virus type 1
    741..1104    +  CDS            HIV-1 gag (fragment): gag protein from human immunodeficiency virus 1; gag
   1250..1483    +  misc_feature   RRE: The Rev response element (RRE) of HIV-1 allows for Rev-dependent mRNA export from the nucleus to the cytoplasm.
   1860..1960    +  CDS            Rev (fragment): human immunodeficiency virus 1 (HIV-1) Rev protein; rev; enhances nuclear export of unspliced and incompletely spliced viral mRNAs
   1964..2080    +  misc_feature   cPPT/CTS: central polypurine tract and central termination sequence of HIV-1
   2103..2406    +  enhancer       CMV enhancer: human cytomegalovirus immediate early enhancer
   2407..2610    +  promoter       CMV promoter: human cytomegalovirus (CMV) immediate early promoter
   2718..3899    +  CDS            p53: human tumor suppressor protein that is often mutated in cancers; Homo sapiens TP53; responds to cellular stresses to regulate the expression of target genes
   3986..4215    +  intron         chimeric intron: chimera between introns from adenovirus and immunoglobulin heavy chain genes
   4279..4389    +  CDS            nef (fragment): NEF_HV1Z2 - Experimental evidence at protein level: Swiss-Prot protein existence level 1. Extracellular Nef protein targets CD4(+) T-lymphocytes for apoptosis by interacting with CXCR4 surface receptors. From Human immunodeficiency virus type 1 group M subtype D (isolate Z2/CDC-Z34) (HIV-1).
   4392..4980    +  misc_feature   WPRE: woodchuck hepatitis virus posttranscriptional regulatory element
   4997..5065    +  CDS            nef (fragment): NEF_HV1Z2 - Experimental evidence at protein level: Swiss-Prot protein existence level 1. Extracellular Nef protein targets CD4(+) T-lymphocytes for apoptosis by interacting with CXCR4 surface receptors. From Human immunodeficiency virus type 1 group M subtype D (isolate Z2/CDC-Z34) (HIV-1).
   5067..5379    +  LTR            5' LTR (fragment): 5' long terminal repeat (LTR) from HIV-1
   5387..5567    +  LTR            5' LTR (truncated): truncated 5' long terminal repeat (LTR) from HIV-1
   5599..5823    +  polyA_signal   bGH poly(A) signal: bovine growth hormone polyadenylation signal
   5827..5848    +  promoter       SV40 promoter (fragment): SV40 enhancer and early promoter
   5869..6297    +  rep_origin     f1 ori (sequence partly withheld): f1 bacteriophage origin of replication; arrow indicates direction of (+) strand synthesis
   6311..6640    +  promoter       SV40 promoter: SV40 enhancer and early promoter
   6688..6735    +  promoter       EM7 promoter: synthetic bacterial promoter&nbsp
   6754..7128    +  CDS            BleoR: antibiotic-binding protein; Sh ble from Streptoalloteichus hindustanus; confers resistance to bleomycin, phleomycin, and Zeocin™
   7138..7263    +  CDS            ble (fragment): BLE_KLEPN - Experimental evidence at protein level: Swiss-Prot protein existence level 1. Binding protein with a strong affinity to the bleomycin family of antibiotics. Binds to CL990; an antimitotic-antibiotic compound. From Klebsiella pneumoniae.
   7258..7379    +  polyA_signal   SV40 poly(A) signal: SV40 polyadenylation signal
   7452..7468    -  protein_bind   lac operator: The lac repressor binds to the lac operator to inhibit transcription in E. coli. This inhibition can be relieved by adding lactose or isopropyl-β-D-thiogalactopyranoside (IPTG). lac repressor encoded by lacI
   7476..7506    -  promoter       lac promoter: promoter for the E. coli lac operon
   7521..7542    -  protein_bind   CAP binding site: CAP binding activates transcription in the presence of cAMP. E. coli catabolite activator protein
   7555..7647    -  CDS            lacI (fragment): lac repressor; lacI; The lac repressor binds to the lac operator to inhibit transcription in E. coli. This inhibition can be relieved by adding lactose or isopropyl-β-D-thiogalactopyranoside (IPTG).
   7830..8418    -  rep_origin     ori: high-copy-number ColE1/pMB1/pBR322/pUC origin of replication
   8589..9449    -  CDS            AmpR: β-lactamase; bla; confers resistance to ampicillin, carbenicillin, and related antibiotics
   9450..9554    -  promoter       AmpR promoter: bla
   9613..9665    -  misc_feature   bom (fragment): basis of mobility region from pBR322
   9820..187     +  enhancer       CMV enhancer (across the origin): human cytomegalovirus immediate early enhancer
