[The description below was written by a language model from this plasmid's Addgene catalogue record and pLannotate feature annotations shown in this document.]
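Description:
pBOBI TP53 S46A is a mammalian expression plasmid built on the pBOBI backbone. The catalogue lists it simply as a mammalian expression vector, but the feature table shows the architecture of an HIV-1-derived lentiviral transfer vector. A CMV enhancer/promoter fused to a truncated 5' LTR would drive production of the vector genome in packaging cells. It is followed by the Ψ packaging signal with a gag fragment, the Rev response element for Rev-dependent nuclear export, and the cPPT/CTS element that aids nuclear import of the reverse-transcribed genome. Downstream, LTR sequences form the 3' end of the viral unit and are followed by a bGH polyadenylation signal. In bacteria the plasmid is maintained by a high-copy ColE1/pUC-type origin and selected with ampicillin through the AmpR β-lactamase gene; an f1 origin is also present. Outside the LTR-flanked region, an SV40 promoter/EM7 promoter–BleoR cassette with an SV40 poly(A) signal could confer Zeocin resistance in transfected cells or bacteria, but it would not be carried into transduced cells.

The payload is the 1,182 bp human TP53 coding sequence, placed under an internal CMV enhancer/promoter and carrying the S46A substitution, which replaces serine 46 with a non-phosphorylatable alanine. No epitope tag or fluorescent reporter is annotated. A chimeric intron and a WPRE lie downstream of the open reading frame, the WPRE serving to enhance transcript stability and expression. The stated purpose is expression of human p53. The associated study concerns p53 activation under low glucose, so this mutant plausibly serves as a phosphorylation-deficient comparison to wild-type p53, although the record does not spell out this use.
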