Addgene plasmid #213001: pBOBI TP53 S46A
Purpose: expresses human P53
Depositing lab: Sheng-cai Lin. Depositing organization: Xiamen University. Publication: Low glucose metabolite 3-phosphoglycerate switches PHGDH from serine synthesis to p53 activation to control cell fate. Wu YQ, Zhang CS, Xiong J, Cai DQ, Wang CZ, Wang Y, Liu YH, Wang Y, Li Y, Wu J, Wu J, Lan B, Wang X, Chen S, Cao X, Wei X, Hu HH, Guo H, Yu Y, Ghafoor A, Xie C, Wu Y, Xu Z, Zhang C, Zhu M, Huang X, Sun X, Lin SY, Piao HL, Zhou J, Lin SC. Cell Res. 2023 Nov;33(11):835-850. doi: 10.1038/s41422-023-00874-4. Epub 2023 Sep 19. PubMed 37726403.
Backbone
  Vector backbone: pBOBI
  Vector type: Mammalian Expression
Growth in bacteria
  Bacterial resistance: Ampicillin, 100 μg/mL
  Growth temperature: 37°C
  Growth strain: DH5alpha
  Copy number: High Copy
Gene/Insert
  Gene/Insert name: P53 (alt name: TP53)
  Species: H. sapiens (human)
  Insert size (bp): 1182
  Mutation: S46A
  Entrez Gene: TP53 (a.k.a. BCC7, BMFS5, LFS1, P53, TRP53)
  Promoter: cmv
  Cloning method: Ligation Independent Cloning
  Sequencing primers: 5′ PLNCX-F; 3′ TACTCACCCCAACAGCTGGC
Terms and licenses: Academic/Nonprofit Terms; Industry Terms: Not Available to Industry
How to cite: pBOBI TP53 S46A was a gift from Sheng-cai Lin (Addgene plasmid # 213001 ; http://n2t.net/addgene:213001 ; RRID:Addgene_213001)
