>Addgene plasmid #213001 | pBOBI TP53 S46A | depositor partial sequence | sequence record 415587 | P53 S46A
ATGGAGGAGCCGCAGTCAGATCCTAGCGTCGAGCCCCCTCTGAGTCAGGAAACATTTTCAGACCTATGGA
AACTACTTCCTGAAAACAACGTTCTGTCCCCCTTGCCGTCCCAAGCAATGGATGATTTGATGCTGGCCCC
GGACGATATTGAACAATGGTTCACTGAAGACCCAGGTCCAGATGAAGCTCCCAGAATGCCAGAGGCTGCT
CCCCCCGTGGCCCCTGCACCAGCAGCTCCTACACCGGCGGCCCCTGCACCAGCCCCCTCCTGGCCCCTGT
CATCTTCTGTCCCTTCCCAGAAAACCTACCAGGGCAGCTACGGTTTCCGTCTGGGCTTCTTGCATTCTGG
GACAGCCAAGTCTGTGACTTGCACGTACTCCCCTGCCCTCAACAAGATGTTTTGCCAACTGGCCAAGACC
TGCCCTGTGCAGCTGTGGGTTGATTCCACACCCCCGCCCGGCACCCGCGTCCGCGCCATGGCCATCTACA
AGCAGTCACAGCACATGACGGAGGTTGTGAGGCGCTGCCCCCACCATGAGCGCTGCTCAGATAGCGATGG
TCTGGCCCCTCCTCAGCATCTTATCCGAGTGGAAGGAAATTTGCGTGTGGAGTATTTGGATGACAGAAAC
ACTTTTCGACATAGTGTGGTGGTGCCCTATGAGCCGCCTGAGGTTGGCTCTGACTGTACCACCATCCACT
ACAACTACATGTGTAACAGTTCCTGCATGGGCGGCATGAACCGGAGGCCCATCCTCACCATCATCACACT
GGAAGACTCCAGTGGTAATCTACTGGGACGGAACAGCTTTGAGGTGCGTGTTTGTGCCTGTCCTGGGAGA
GACCGGCGCACAGAGGAGGAGAATCTCCGCAAGAAAGGGGAGCCTCACCACGAGCTGCCCCCAGGGAGCA
CTAAGCGAGCACTGCCCAACAACACCAGCTCCTCTCCCCAGCCAAAGAAGAAACCACTGGATGGAGAATA
TTTCACCCTTCAGATCCGTGGGCGTGAGCGCTTCGAGATGTTCCGAGAGCTGAATGAGGCCTTGGAACTC
AAGGATGCCCAGGCTGGGAAGGAGCCAGGGGGGAGCAGGGCTCACTCCAGCCACCTGAAGTCCAAAAAGG
GTCAGTCTACCTCCCGCCATAAAAAACTCATGTTCAAGACAGAAGGGCCTGACTCAGACTGA
